>Addgene plasmid #75607 | CDKL3 gRNA (BRDN0001148623) | addgene full sequence | sequence record 184210 | Addgene Assembled Sequence
CCCGGGTGCAAAGATGGATAAAGTTTTAAACAGAGAGGAATCTTTGCAGCTAATGGACCTTCTAGGTCTT
GAAAGGAGTGGGAATTGGCTCCGGTGCCCGTCAGTGGGCAGAGCGCACATCGCCCACAGTCCCCGAGAAG
TTGGGGGGAGGGGTCGGCAATTGATCCGGTGCCTAGAGAAGGTGGCGCGGGGTAAACTGGGAAAGTGATG
TCGTGTACTGGCTCCGCCTTTTTCCCGAGGGTGGGGGAGAACCGTATATAAGTGCAGTAGTCGCCGTGAA
CGTTCTTTTTCGCAACGGGTTTGCCGCCAGAACACAGGTAAGTGCCGTGTGTGGTTCCCGCGGGCCTGGC
CTCTTTACGGGTTATGGCCCTTGCGTGCCTTGAATTACTTCCACCTGGCTGCAGTACGTGATTCTTGATC
CCGAGCTTCGGGTTGGAAGTGGGTGGGAGAGTTCGAGGCCTTGCGCTTAAGGAGCCCCTTCGCCTCGTGC
TTGAGTTGAGGCCTGGCCTGGGCGCTGGGGCCGCCGCGTGCGAATCTGGTGGCACCTTCGCGCCTGTCTC
GCTGCTTTCGATAAGTCTCTAGCCATTTAAAATTTTTGATGACCTGCTGCGACGCTTTTTTTCTGGCAAG
ATAGTCTTGTAAATGCGGGCCAAGATCTGCACACTGGTATTTCGGTTTTTGGGGCCGCGGGCGGCGACGG
GGCCCGTGCGTCCCAGCGCACATGTTCGGCGAGGCGGGGCCTGCGAGCGCGGCCACCGAGAATCGGACGG
GGGTAGTCTCAAGCTGGCCGGCCTGCTCTGGTGCCTGGCCTCGCGCCGCCGTGTATCGCCCCGCCCTGGG
CGGCAAGGCTGGCCCGGTCGGCACCAGTTGCGTGAGCGGAAAGATGGCCGCTTCCCGGCCCTGCTGCAGG
GAGCTCAAAATGGAGGACGCGGCGCTCGGGAGAGCGGGCGGGTGAGTCACCCACACAAAGGAAAAGGGCC
TTTCCGTCCTCAGCCGTCGCTTCATGTGACTCCACGGAGTACCGGGCGCCGTCCAGGCACCTCGATTAGT
TCTCGAGCTTTTGGAGTACGTCGTCTTTAGGTTGGGGGGAGGGGTTTTATGCGATGGAGTTTCCCCACAC
TGAGTGGGTGGAGACTGAAGTTAGGCCAGCTTGGCACTTGATGTAATTCTCCTTGGAATTTGCCCTTTTT
GAGTTTGGATCTTGGTTCATTCTCAAGCCTCAGACAGTGGTTCAAAGTTTTTTTCTTCCATTTCAGGTGT
CGTGACGTACGGCCACCATGACCGAGTACAAGCCCACGGTGCGCCTCGCCACCCGCGACGACGTCCCCAG
GGCCGTACGCACCCTCGCCGCCGCGTTCGCCGACTACCCCGCCACGCGCCACACCGTCGATCCGGACCGC
CACATCGAGCGGGTCACCGAGCTGCAAGAACTCTTCCTCACGCGCGTCGGGCTCGACATCGGCAAGGTGT
GGGTCGCGGACGACGGCGCCGCCGTGGCGGTCTGGACCACGCCGGAGAGCGTCGAAGCGGGGGCGGTGTT
CGCCGAGATCGGCCCGCGCATGGCCGAGTTGAGCGGTTCCCGGCTGGCCGCGCAGCAACAGATGGAAGGC
CTCCTGGCGCCGCACCGGCCCAAGGAGCCCGCGTGGTTCCTGGCCACCGTCGGAGTCTCGCCCGACCACC
AGGGCAAGGGTCTGGGCAGCGCCGTCGTGCTCCCCGGAGTGGAGGCGGCCGAGCGCGCCGGGGTGCCCGC
CTTCCTGGAGACCTCCGCGCCCCGCAACCTCCCCTTCTACGAGCGGCTCGGCTTCACCGTCACCGCCGAC
GTCGAGGTGCCCGAAGGACCGCGCACCTGGTGCATGACCCGCAAGCCCGGTGCCTGAACGCGTTAAGTCG
ACAATCAACCTCTGGATTACAAAATTTGTGAAAGATTGACTGGTATTCTTAACTATGTTGCTCCTTTTAC
GCTATGTGGATACGCTGCTTTAATGCCTTTGTATCATGCTATTGCTTCCCGTATGGCTTTCATTTTCTCC
TCCTTGTATAAATCCTGGTTGCTGTCTCTTTATGAGGAGTTGTGGCCCGTTGTCAGGCAACGTGGCGTGG
TGTGCACTGTGTTTGCTGACGCAACCCCCACTGGTTGGGGCATTGCCACCACCTGTCAGCTCCTTTCCGG
GACTTTCGCTTTCCCCCTCCCTATTGCCACGGCGGAACTCATCGCCGCCTGCCTTGCCCGCTGCTGGACA
GGGGCTCGGCTGTTGGGCACTGACAATTCCGTGGTGTTGTCGGGGAAATCATCGTCCTTTCCTTGGCTGC
TCGCCTGTGTTGCCACCTGGATTCTGCGCGGGACGTCCTTCTGCTACGTCCCTTCGGCCCTCAATCCAGC
GGACCTTCCTTCCCGCGGCCTGCTGCCGGCTCTGCGGCCTCTTCCGCGTCTTCGCCTTCGCCCTCAGACG
AGTCGGATCTCCCTTTGGGCCGCCTCCCCGCGTCGACTTTAAGACCAATGACTTACAAGGCAGCTGTAGA
TCTTAGCCACTTTTTAAAAGAAAAGGGGGGACTGGAAGGGCTAATTCACTCCCAACGAAGACAAGATCTG
CTTTTTGCTTGTACTGGGTCTCTCTGGTTAGACCAGATCTGAGCCTGGGAGCTCTCTGGCTAACTAGGGA
ACCCACTGCTTAAGCCTCAATAAAGCTTGCCTTGAGTGCTTCAAGTAGTGTGTGCCCGTCTGTTGTGTGA
CTCTGGTAACTAGAGATCCCTCAGACCCTTTTAGTCAGTGTGGAAAATCTCTAGCAGTACGTATAGTAGT
TCATGTCATCTTATTATTCAGTATTTATAACTTGCAAAGAAATGAATATCAGAGAGTGAGAGGAACTTGT
TTATTGCAGCTTATAATGGTTACAAATAAAGCAATAGCATCACAAATTTCACAAATAAAGCATTTTTTTC
ACTGCATTCTAGTTGTGGTTTGTCCAAACTCATCAATGTATCTTATCATGTCTGGCTCTAGCTATCCCGC
CCCTAACTCCGCCCATCCCGCCCCTAACTCCGCCCAGTTCCGCCCATTCTCCGCCCCATGGCTGACTAAT
TTTTTTTATTTATGCAGAGGCCGAGGCCGCCTCGGCCTCTGAGCTATTCCAGAAGTAGTGAGGAGGCTTT
TTTGGAGGCCTAGGGACGTACCCAATTCGCCCTATAGTGAGTCGTATTACGCGCGCTCACTGGCCGTCGT
TTTACAACGTCGTGACTGGGAAAACCCTGGCGTTACCCAACTTAATCGCCTTGCAGCACATCCCCCTTTC
GCCAGCTGGCGTAATAGCGAAGAGGCCCGCACCGATCGCCCTTCCCAACAGTTGCGCAGCCTGAATGGCG
AATGGG
[124 nt withheld, positions 3367-3490]
C
[91 nt withheld, positions 3492-3582]
A
[49 nt withheld, positions 3584-3632]
CCTTTGACGTTGGAGTCCACGTTCTTT
[37 nt withheld, positions 3660-3696]
ACCCTATCTCGGTCTATTCTTTTGATTTATAAGGGATTTTGCCGATTTCGGCCTATTGGTTAAAAAATGA
GCTGATTTAACAAAAATTTAACGCGAATTTTAACAAAATATTAACGCTTACAATTTAGGTGGCACTTTTC
GGGGAAATGTGCGCGGAACCCCTATTTGTTTATTTTTCTAAATACATTCAAATATGTATCCGCTCATGAG
ACAATAACCCTGATAAATGCTTCAATAATATTGAAAAAGGAAGAGTATGAGTATTCAACATTTCCGTGTC
GCCCTTATTCCCTTTTTTGCGGCATTTTGCCTTCCTGTTTTTGCTCACCCAGAAACGCTGGTGAAAGTAA
AAGATGCTGAAGATCAGTTGGGTGCACGAGTGGGTTACATCGAACTGGATCTCAACAGCGGTAAGATCCT
TGAGAGTTTTCGCCCCGAAGAACGTTTTCCAATGATGAGCACTTTTAAAGTTCTGCTATGTGGCGCGGTA
TTATCCCGTATTGACGCCGGGCAAGAGCAACTCGGTCGCCGCATACACTATTCTCAGAATGACTTGGTTG
AGTACTCACCAGTCACAGAAAAGCATCTTACGGATGGCATGACAGTAAGAGAATTATGCAGTGCTGCCAT
AACCATGAGTGATAACACTGCGGCCAACTTACTTCTGACAACGATCGGAGGACCGAAGGAGCTAACCGCT
TTTTTGCACAACATGGGGGATCATGTAACTCGCCTTGATCGTTGGGAACCGGAGCTGAATGAAGCCATAC
CAAACGACGAGCGTGACACCACGATGCCTGTAGCAATGGCAACAACGTTGCGCAAACTATTAACTGGCGA
ACTACTTACTCTAGCTTCCCGGCAACAATTAATAGACTGGATGGAGGCGGATAAAGTTGCAGGACCACTT
CTGCGCTCGGCCCTTCCGGCTGGCTGGTTTATTGCTGATAAATCTGGAGCCGGTGAGCGTGGGTCTCGCG
GTATCATTGCAGCACTGGGGCCAGATGGTAAGCCCTCCCGTATCGTAGTTATCTACACGACGGGGAGTCA
GGCAACTATGGATGAACGAAATAGACAGATCGCTGAGATAGGTGCCTCACTGATTAAGCATTGGTAACTG
TCAGACCAAGTTTACTCATATATACTTTAGATTGATTTAAAACTTCATTTTTAATTTAAAAGGATCTAGG
TGAAGATCCTTTTTGATAATCTCATGACCAAAATCCCTTAACGTGAGTTTTCGTTCCACTGAGCGTCAGA
CCCCGTAGAAAAGATCAAAGGATCTTCTTGAGATCCTTTTTTTCTGCGCGTAATCTGCTGCTTGCAAACA
AAAAAACCACCGCTACCAGCGGTGGTTTGTTTGCCGGATCAAGAGCTACCAACTCTTTTTCCGAAGGTAA
CTGGCTTCAGCAGAGCGCAGATACCAAATACTGTTCTTCTAGTGTAGCCGTAGTTAGGCCACCACTTCAA
GAACTCTGTAGCACCGCCTACATACCTCGCTCTGCTAATCCTGTTACCAGTGGCTGCTGCCAGTGGCGAT
AAGTCGTGTCTTACCGGGTTGGACTCAAGACGATAGTTACCGGATAAGGCGCAGCGGTCGGGCTGAACGG
GGGGTTCGTGCACACAGCCCAGCTTGGAGCGAACGACCTACACCGAACTGAGATACCTACAGCGTGAGCT
ATGAGAAAGCGCCACGCTTCCCGAAGGGAGAAAGGCGGACAGGTATCCGGTAAGCGGCAGGGTCGGAACA
GGAGAGCGCACGAGGGAGCTTCCAGGGGGAAACGCCTGGTATCTTTATAGTCCTGTCGGGTTTCGCCACC
TCTGACTTGAGCGTCGATTTTTGTGATGCTCGTCAGGGGGGCGGAGCCTATGGAAAAACGCCAGCAACGC
GGCCTTTTTACGGTTCCTGGCCTTTTGCTGGCCTTTTGCTCACATGTTCTTTCCTGCGTTATCCCCTGAT
TCTGTGGATAACCGTATTACCGCCTTTGAGTGAGCTGATACCGCTCGCCGCAGCCGAACGACCGAGCGCA
GCGAGTCAGTGAGCGAGGAAGCGGAAGAGCGCCCAATACGCAAACCGCCTCTCCCCGCGCGTTGGCCGAT
TCATTAATGCAGCTGGCACGACAGGTTTCCCGACTGGAAAGCGGGCAGTGAGCGCAACGCAATTAATGTG
AGTTAGCTCACTCATTAGGCACCCCAGGCTTTACACTTTATGCTTCCGGCTCGTATGTTGTGTGGAATTG
TGAGCGGATAACAATTTCACACAGGAAACAGCTATGACCATGATTACGCCAAGCGCGCAATTAACCCTCA
CTAAAGGGAACAAAAGCTGGAGCTGCAAGCTTAATGTAGTCTTATGCAATACTCTTGTAGTCTTGCAACA
TGGTAACGATGAGTTAGCAACATGCCTTACAAGGAGAGAAAAAGCACCGTGCATGCCGATTGGTGGAAGT
AAGGTGGTACGATCGTGCCTTATTAGGAAGGCAACAGACGGGTCTGACATGGATTGGACGAACCACTGAA
TTGCCGCATTGCAGAGATATTGTATTTAAGTGCCTAGCTCGATACATAAACGGGTCTCTCTGGTTAGACC
AGATCTGAGCCTGGGAGCTCTCTGGCTAACTAGGGAACCCACTGCTTAAGCCTCAATAAAGCTTGCCTTG
AGTGCTTCAAGTAGTGTGTGCCCGTCTGTTGTGTGACTCTGGTAACTAGAGATCCCTCAGACCCTTTTAG
TCAGTGTGGAAAATCTCTAGCAGTGGCGCCCGAACAGGGACTTGAAAGCGAAAGGGAAACCAGAGGAGCT
CTCTCGACGCAGGACTCGGCTTGCTGAAGCGCGCACGGCAAGAGGCGAGGGGCGGCGACTGGTGAGTACG
CCAAAAATTTTGACTAGCGGAGGCTAGAAGGAGAGAGATGGGTGCGAGAGCGTCAGTATTAAGCGGGGGA
GAATTAGATCGCGATGGGAAAAAATTCGGTTAAGGCCAGGGGGAAAGAAAAAATATAAATTAAAACATAT
AGTATGGGCAAGCAGGGAGCTAGAACGATTCGCAGTTAATCCTGGCCTGTTAGAAACATCAGAAGGCTGT
AGACAAATACTGGGACAGCTACAACCATCCCTTCAGACAGGATCAGAAGAACTTAGATCATTATATAATA
CAGTAGCAACCCTCTATTGTGTGCATCAAAGGATAGAGATAAAAGACACCAAGGAAGCTTTAGACAAGAT
AGAGGAAGAGCAAAACAAAAGTAAGACCACCGCACAGCAAGCGGCCGCTGATCTTCAGACCTGGAGGAGG
AGATATGAGGGACAATTGGAGAAGTGAATTATATAAATATAAAGTAGTAAAAATTGAACCATTAGGAGTA
GCACCCACCAAGGCAAAGAGAAGAGTGGTGCAGAGAGAAAAAAGAGCAGTGGGAATAGGAGCTTTGTTCC
TTGGGTTCTTGGGAGCAGCAGGAAGCACTATGGGCGCAGCGTCAATGACGCTGACGGTACAGGCCAGACA
ATTATTGTCTGGTATAGTGCAGCAGCAGAACAATTTGCTGAGGGCTATTGAGGCGCAACAGCATCTGTTG
CAACTCACAGTCTGGGGCATCAAGCAGCTCCAGGCAAGAATCCTGGCTGTGGAAAGATACCTAAAGGATC
AACAGCTCCTGGGGATTTGGGGTTGCTCTGGAAAACTCATTTGCACCACTGCTGTGCCTTGGAATGCTAG
TTGGAGTAATAAATCTCTGGAACAGATTTGGAATCACACGACCTGGATGGAGTGGGACAGAGAAATTAAC
AATTACACAAGCTTAATACACTCCTTAATTGAAGAATCGCAAAACCAGCAAGAAAAGAATGAACAAGAAT
TATTGGAATTAGATAAATGGGCAAGTTTGTGGAATTGGTTTAACATAACAAATTGGCTGTGGTATATAAA
ATTATTCATAATGATAGTAGGAGGCTTGGTAGGTTTAAGAATAGTTTTTGCTGTACTTTCTATAGTGAAT
AGAGTTAGGCAGGGATATTCACCATTATCGTTTCAGACCCACCTCCCAACCCCGAGGGGACCCAGAGAGG
GCCTATTTCCCATGATTCCTTCATATTTGCATATACGATACAAGGCTGTTAGAGAGATAATTAGAATTAA
TTTGACTGTAAACACAAAGATATTAGTACAAAATACGTGACGTAGAAAGTAATAATTTCTTGGGTAGTTT
GCAGTTTTAAAATTATGTTTTAAAATGGACTATCATATGCTTACCGTAACTTGAAAGTATTTCGATTTCT
TGGCTTTATATATCTTGTGGAAAGGACGAAACACCGGCAATTTCATCACGAAAACCGTTTTAGAGCTAGA
AATAGCAAGTTAAAATAAGGCTAGTCCGTTATCAACTTGAAAAAGTGGCACCGAGTCGGTGCTTTTTTAA
GCTTGGCGTAACTAGATCTTGAGACAAATGGCAGTATTCATCCACAATTTTAAAAGAAAAGGGGGGATTG
GGGGGTACAGTGCAGGGGAAAGAATAGTAGACATAATAGCAACAGACATACAAACTAAAGAATTACAAAA
ACAAATTACAAAAATTCAAAATTTTCGGGTTTATTACAGGGACAGCAGAGATCCACTTTGGCGCCGGCTC
GAGGGGG
Features (pLannotate 1.2.2; 29 found; start..end, strand, type, name):
     14..80      +  CDS            small t antigen (fragment): SV40 (simian virus 40) small t antigen
    106..317     +  promoter       EF-1α core promoter: core promoter for human elongation factor EF-1α
    318..1256    +  intron         EF-1α intron A: intron upstream of the start codon of human EF-1α
   1278..1877    +  CDS            PuroR (fragment): puromycin N-acetyltransferase; pac from Streptomyces; confers resistance to puromycin
   1893..2481    +  misc_feature   WPRE: woodchuck hepatitis virus posttranscriptional regulatory element
   2532..2551    +  misc_feature   cPPT/CTS (fragment): central polypurine tract and central termination sequence of HIV-1
   2553..2786    +  LTR            3' LTR (ΔU3): self-inactivating 3' long terminal repeat (LTR) from HIV-1
   2864..2985    +  polyA_signal   SV40 poly(A) signal: SV40 polyadenylation signal
   3025..3160    +  rep_origin     SV40 ori: SV40 origin of replication
   3181..3199    -  promoter       T7 promoter: promoter for bacteriophage T7 RNA polymerase
   3207..3362    +  CDS            lacZα (fragment): LacZα fragment of β-galactosidase; lacZ fragment
   3367..3795    +  rep_origin     f1 ori (sequence partly withheld): f1 bacteriophage origin of replication; arrow indicates direction of (+) strand synthesis
   3848..3952    +  promoter       AmpR promoter: bla
   3953..4813    +  CDS            AmpR: β-lactamase; bla; confers resistance to ampicillin, carbenicillin, and related antibiotics
   4984..5572    +  rep_origin     ori: high-copy-number ColE1/pMB1/pBR322/pUC origin of replication
   5755..5847    +  CDS            lacI (fragment): lac repressor; lacI; The lac repressor binds to the lac operator to inhibit transcription in E. coli. This inhibition can be relieved by adding lactose or isopropyl-β-D-thiogalactopyranoside (IPTG).
   5860..5881    +  protein_bind   CAP binding site: CAP binding activates transcription in the presence of cAMP. E. coli catabolite activator protein
   5896..5926    +  promoter       lac promoter: promoter for the E. coli lac operon
   5934..5950    +  protein_bind   lac operator: The lac repressor binds to the lac operator to inhibit transcription in E. coli. This inhibition can be relieved by adding lactose or isopropyl-β-D-thiogalactopyranoside (IPTG). lac repressor encoded by lacI
   5995..6013    +  promoter       T3 promoter: promoter for bacteriophage T3 RNA polymerase
   6041..6267    +  promoter       RSV promoter: Rous sarcoma virus enhancer/promoter
   6268..6448    +  LTR            5' LTR (truncated): truncated 5' long terminal repeat (LTR) from HIV-1
   6495..6620    +  misc_feature   HIV-1 Ψ: packaging signal of human immunodeficiency virus type 1
   6604..6967    +  CDS            HIV-1 gag (fragment): gag protein from human immunodeficiency virus 1; gag
   7113..7346    +  misc_feature   RRE: The Rev response element (RRE) of HIV-1 allows for Rev-dependent mRNA export from the nucleus to the cytoplasm.
   7723..7749    +  CDS            Rev (fragment): human immunodeficiency virus 1 (HIV-1) Rev protein; rev; enhances nuclear export of unspliced and incompletely spliced viral mRNAs
   7753..7993    +  promoter       U6 promoter: RNA polymerase III promoter for human U6 snRNA
   8023..8098    +  misc_RNA       gRNA scaffold: guide RNA scaffold for the Streptococcus pyogenes CRISPR/Cas9 system
   8154..8271    +  misc_feature   cPPT/CTS: central polypurine tract and central termination sequence of HIV-1
