[The description below was written by a language model from this plasmid's Addgene catalogue record and pLannotate feature annotations shown in this document.]
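Description:
CDKL3 gRNA (BRDN0001148623) is a third-generation lentiviral guide RNA plasmid built on the lentiGuide-Puro backbone and designed to target human CDKL3 (also known as NKIAMRE), a cyclin-dependent kinase-like gene. It is maintained in E. coli as a high-copy plasmid through a ColE1/pUC-type origin with ampicillin resistance (AmpR). The backbone also carries an f1 ori, an SV40 origin and remnants of lac and T7/T3 promoter elements that play no role in the payload.

The viral genome is transcribed from an RSV promoter fused to a truncated HIV-1 5' LTR, which makes packaging Tat-independent. This is followed by the Ψ packaging signal, a partial gag sequence, the Rev response element for nuclear export of the genomic RNA, and a cPPT/CTS that aids nuclear import in transduced cells. The genome ends in a ΔU3 self-inactivating 3' LTR.

Within this frame, a human U6 RNA polymerase III promoter drives the CDKL3-specific spacer joined to the Streptococcus pyogenes Cas9 guide scaffold. A separate EF-1α promoter, with its intron A, expresses puromycin N-acetyltransferase for selection of transduced mammalian cells, and a WPRE enhances transcript expression.

The plasmid does not encode Cas9, so it is meant to be used with a separate Cas9 lentivector or in cells that already express Cas9. The guide was designed against two CDKL3 reference transcripts and belongs to a human kinome gRNA collection. It suits individual knockout experiments on this kinase or follow-up work alongside pooled screening.
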