Addgene plasmid #75607: CDKL3 gRNA (BRDN0001148623)
Purpose: 3rd generation lentiviral gRNA plasmid targeting human CDKL3
Depositing lab: John Doench & David Root. Depositing organization: Broad Institute. Publication: Optimized sgRNA design to maximize activity and minimize off-target effects of CRISPR-Cas9. Doench JG, Fusi N, Sullender M, Hegde M, Vaimberg EW, Donovan KF, Smith I, Tothova Z, Wilen C, Orchard R, Virgin HW, Listgarten J, Root DE. Nat Biotechnol. 2016 Jan 18. doi: 10.1038/nbt.3437. PubMed 26780180.
Backbone
  Vector backbone: lentiGuide-Puro
  Backbone manufacturer: Zhang Lab (Addgene plasmid # 52963)
  Vector type: Mammalian Expression, Lentiviral, CRISPR
  Selectable markers: Puromycin
Growth in bacteria
  Bacterial resistance: Ampicillin, 100 μg/mL
  Growth temperature: 37°C
  Growth strain: DH5alpha
  Copy number: High Copy
Gene/Insert
  Gene/Insert name: CDKL3 (alt names: CDKL3; NM_001113575.1)
  gRNA/shRNA sequence: GCAATTTCATCACGAAAACC
  Species: H. sapiens (human)
  Entrez Gene: CDKL3 (a.k.a. NKIAMRE)
  Promoter: hU6
  Cloning method: Unknown
  Sequencing primers: 5′ U6-F; 3′ pS2-R
Terms and licenses: Academic/Nonprofit Terms; Industry Terms: Not Available to Industry
Depositor comments: The gRNA was designed to target the following Genbank reference sequence(s): NM_001113575.1,NM_016508.3. Note that this plasmid does NOT contain Cas9. It should be used in conjunction with lentiCas9-Blast (Addgene #52962) or otherwise with cell lines already expressing Cas9. Browse the full kinome gRNA library at http://www.addgene.org/pooled-library/broadgpp-human-kinome/ or visit http://www.broadinstitute.org/rnai/public/ for detailed protocols and information.
How to cite: CDKL3 gRNA (BRDN0001148623) was a gift from John Doench & David Root (Addgene plasmid # 75607 ; http://n2t.net/addgene:75607 ; RRID:Addgene_75607)
