>Addgene plasmid #75607 | CDKL3 gRNA (BRDN0001148623) | depositor partial sequence | sequence record 143067 | Target Sequence
GCAATTTCATCACGAAAACC
