>Addgene plasmid #75607 | CDKL3 gRNA (BRDN0001148623) | addgene partial sequence | sequence record 184209 | hU6-F
GAAAGTAATAATTTCTTGGGTAGTTTGCAGTTTTAAAATTATGTTTTAAAATGGACTATCATATGCTTAC
CGTAACTTGAAAGTATTTCGATTTCTTGGCTTTATATATCTTGTGGAAAGGACGAAACACCGGCAATTTC
ATCACGAAAACCGTTTTAGAGCTAGAAATAGCAAGTTAAAATAAGGCTAGTCCGTTATCAACTTGAAAAA
GTGGCACCGAGTCGGTGCTTTTTTAAGCTTGGCGTAACTAGATCTTGAGACAAATGGCAGTATTCATCCA
CAATTTTAAAAGAAAAGGGGGGATTGGGGGGTACAGTGCAGGGGAAAGAATAGTAGACATAATAGCAACA
GACATACAAACTAAAGAATTACAAAAACAAATTACAAAAATTCAAAATTTTCGGGTTTATTACAGGGACA
GCAGAGATCCACTTTGGCGCCGGCTCGAGGGGGCCCGGGTGCAAAGATGGATAAAGTTTTAAACAGAGAG
GAATCTTTGCAGCTAATGGACCTTCTAGGTCTTGAAAGGAGTGGGAATTGGCTCCGGTGCCCGTCAGTGG
GCAGAGCGCA
